Addgene plasmid #193237: Lenti-sgSis#1/Cre
Purpose: Lentiviral vector expressing Cre recombinase (driven by mPGK promoter) and an sgRNA against the mouse Sis gene
Depositing lab: Julien Sage. Depositing organization: Stanford University. Publication: A multiplexed in vivo approach to identify driver genes in small cell lung cancer. Lee MC, Cai H, Murray CW, Li C, Shue YT, Andrejka L, He AL, Holzem AME, Drainas AP, Ko JH, Coles GL, Kong C, Zhu S, Zhu C, Wang J, van de Rijn M, Petrov DA, Winslow MM, Sage J. Cell Rep. 2023 Jan 13;42(1):111990. doi: 10.1016/j.celrep.2023.111990. PubMed 36640300.
Backbone
  Vector backbone: pLL3.3
  Vector type: Mammalian Expression, Lentiviral, CRISPR
Growth in bacteria
  Bacterial resistance: Ampicillin, 100 μg/mL
  Growth temperature: 37°C
  Growth strain: NEB Stable
  Copy number: High Copy
Gene/Insert
  Gene/Insert name: sgSis#1
  gRNA/shRNA sequence: CATTGAAGGCAAATCCAGGT
  Species: M. musculus (mouse)
  Insert size (bp): 20
  Entrez Gene: Sis (a.k.a. 2010204N08Rik, SI, Si-s)
  Promoter: U6
  Cloning method: Restriction Enzyme; 5′ cloning site Unknown (unknown if destroyed); 3′ cloning site Unknown (unknown if destroyed)
Terms and licenses: Academic/Nonprofit Terms; Industry Terms: Not Available to Industry
Depositor comments: Please visit https://www.biorxiv.org/content/10.1101/2022.03.28.485708v1 for bioRxiv preprint.
How to cite: Lenti-sgSis#1/Cre was a gift from Julien Sage (Addgene plasmid # 193237 ; http://n2t.net/addgene:193237 ; RRID:Addgene_193237)
