[The description below was written by a language model from this plasmid's Addgene catalogue record and pLannotate feature annotations shown in this document.]
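Description:
Lenti-sgSis#1/Cre is a lentiviral CRISPR vector built on the pLL3.3 backbone that delivers two payloads at once: a single guide RNA against the mouse Sis gene and Cre recombinase. In bacteria the 7.8 kb plasmid is maintained through a high-copy ColE1/pUC-type origin and selected with ampicillin via the β-lactamase gene. The viral portion has a hybrid 5′ end in which the CMV enhancer and promoter sit upstream of a truncated HIV-1 LTR, an arrangement that generally allows genomic RNA to be transcribed in packaging cells without Tat. It is followed by the Ψ packaging signal with a gag fragment, the Rev response element for nuclear export of the unspliced genome, and the cPPT/CTS element that aids nuclear import in transduced cells. A WPRE downstream of the cargo enhances transcript stability and expression, and a second truncated LTR, preceded by a nef-derived fragment, closes the provirus.

Between these elements lie two independent expression units. A human U6 RNA polymerase III promoter drives the 20-nt Sis-targeting spacer fused to the Streptococcus pyogenes Cas9 guide scaffold, and the mouse PGK promoter drives Cre. The vector carries no Cas9, so the nuclease must come from the recipient cells or animal. A design of this kind suits hosts with loxP-controlled alleles, where Cre recombination and sgRNA-directed editing of Sis would occur in the same transduced cells, although the record does not specify the host genotype. The associated publication describes a multiplexed in vivo approach to identifying driver genes in small cell lung cancer, and this construct is one guide ("#1") from that work.
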