Features (pLannotate 1.2.2; 21 found; start..end, strand, type, name):
      1..380     +  enhancer       CMV enhancer: human cytomegalovirus immediate early enhancer
    381..580     +  promoter       CMV promoter: human cytomegalovirus (CMV) immediate early promoter
    598..778     +  LTR            5' LTR (truncated): truncated 5' long terminal repeat (LTR) from HIV-1
    825..950     +  misc_feature   HIV-1 Ψ: packaging signal of human immunodeficiency virus type 1
    934..1272    +  CDS            HIV-1 gag (fragment): gag protein from human immunodeficiency virus 1; gag
   1447..1680    +  misc_feature   RRE: The Rev response element (RRE) of HIV-1 allows for Rev-dependent mRNA export from the nucleus to the cytoplasm.
   2057..2157    +  CDS            Rev (fragment): human immunodeficiency virus 1 (HIV-1) Rev protein; rev; enhances nuclear export of unspliced and incompletely spliced viral mRNAs
   2207..2324    +  misc_feature   cPPT/CTS: central polypurine tract and central termination sequence of HIV-1
   2406..2646    +  promoter       U6 promoter: RNA polymerase III promoter for human U6 snRNA
   2694..2761    +  misc_RNA       tracrRNA (fragment): trans-activating CRISPR RNA for the Streptococcus pyogenes CRISPR/Cas9 system
   2814..3306    +  promoter       PGK promoter: mouse phosphoglycerate kinase 1 promoter
   3336..4366    +  CDS            Cre (fragment): site-specific recombinase Cre is a site-specific recombinase from bacteriophage P1. Recombination occurs at loxP sequences.
   4399..4422    +  misc_feature   MCS (fragment): pBluescript multiple cloning site
   4422..5010    +  misc_feature   WPRE: woodchuck hepatitis virus posttranscriptional regulatory element
   5011..5030    +  misc_feature   MCS (fragment): pBluescript multiple cloning site
   5032..5532    +  CDS            nef (fragment): NEF_HV1LA - Experimental evidence at protein level: Swiss-Prot protein existence level 1. Extracellular Nef protein targets CD4(+) T-lymphocytes for apoptosis by interacting with CXCR4 surface receptors. From Human immunodeficiency virus type 1 group M subtype B (isolate Lai) (HIV-1).
   5539..5719    +  LTR            5' LTR (truncated): truncated 5' long terminal repeat (LTR) from HIV-1
   5781..6369    -  rep_origin     ori: high-copy-number ColE1/pMB1/pBR322/pUC origin of replication
   6540..7400    -  CDS            AmpR: β-lactamase; bla; confers resistance to ampicillin, carbenicillin, and related antibiotics
   7401..7505    -  promoter       AmpR promoter: bla
   7564..7616    -  misc_feature   bom (fragment): basis of mobility region from pBR322
>Addgene plasmid #193237 | Lenti-sgSis#1/Cre | addgene full sequence | sequence record 379567 | Addgene NGS Result
GACATTGATTATTGACTAGTTATTAATAGTAATCAATTACGGGGTCATTAGTTCATAGCCCATATATGGA
GTTCCGCGTTACATAACTTACGGTAAATGGCCCGCCTGGCTGACCGCCCAACGACCCCCGCCCATTGACG
TCAATAATGACGTATGTTCCCATAGTAACGCCAATAGGGACTTTCCATTGACGTCAATGGGTGGAGTATT
TACGGTAAACTGCCCACTTGGCAGTACATCAAGTGTATCATATGCCAAGTACGCCCCCTATTGACGTCAA
TGACGGTAAATGGCCCGCCTGGCATTATGCCCAGTACATGACCTTATGGGACTTTCCTACTTGGCAGTAC
ATCTACGTATTAGTCATCGCTATTACCATGGTGATGCGGTTTTGGCAGTACATCAATGGGCGTGGATAGC
GGTTTGACTCACGGGGATTTCCAAGTCTCCACCCCATTGACGTCAATGGGAGTTTGTTTTGGCACCAAAA
TCAACGGGACTTTCCAAAATGTCGTAACAACTCCGCCCCATTGACGCAAATGGGCGGTAGGCGTGTACGG
TGGGAGGTCTATATAAGCAGCGCGTTTTGCCTGTACTGGGTCTCTCTGGTTAGACCAGATCTGAGCCTGG
GAGCTCTCTGGCTAACTAGGGAACCCACTGCTTAAGCCTCAATAAAGCTTGCCTTGAGTGCTTCAAGTAG
TGTGTGCCCGTCTGTTGTGTGACTCTGGTAACTAGAGATCCCTCAGACCCTTTTAGTCAGTGTGGAAAAT
CTCTAGCAGTGGCGCCCGAACAGGGACTTGAAAGCGAAAGGGAAACCAGAGGAGCTCTCTCGACGCAGGA
CTCGGCTTGCTGAAGCGCGCACGGCAAGAGGCGAGGGGCGGCGACTGGTGAGTACGCCAAAAATTTTGAC
TAGCGGAGGCTAGAAGGAGAGAGATGGGTGCGAGAGCGTCAGTATTAAGCGGGGGAGAATTAGATCGCGA
TGGGAAAAAATTCGGTTAAGGCCAGGGGGAAAGAAAAAATATAAATTAAAACATATAGTATGGGCAAGCA
GGGAGCTAGAACGATTCGCAGTTAATCCTGGCCTGTTAGAAACATCAGAAGGCTGTAGACAAATACTGGG
ACAGCTACAACCATCCCTTCAGACAGGATCAGAAGAACTTAGATCATTATATAATACAGTAGCAACCCTC
TATTGTGTGCATCAAAGGATAGAGATAAAAGACACCAAGGAAGCTTTAGACAAGATAGAGGAAGAGCAAA
ACAAAAGTAAGACCACCGCACAGCAAGCGGCCGGCCGCTGATCTTCAGACCTGGAGGAGGAGATATGAGG
GACAATTGGAGAAGTGAATTATATAAATATAAAGTAGTAAAAATTGAACCATTAGGAGTAGCACCCACCA
AGGCAAAGAGAAGAGTGGTGCAGAGAGAAAAAAGAGCAGTGGGAATAGGAGCTTTGTTCCTTGGGTTCTT
GGGAGCAGCAGGAAGCACTATGGGCGCAGCGTCAATGACGCTGACGGTACAGGCCAGACAATTATTGTCT
GGTATAGTGCAGCAGCAGAACAATTTGCTGAGGGCTATTGAGGCGCAACAGCATCTGTTGCAACTCACAG
TCTGGGGCATCAAGCAGCTCCAGGCAAGAATCCTGGCTGTGGAAAGATACCTAAAGGATCAACAGCTCCT
GGGGATTTGGGGTTGCTCTGGAAAACTCATTTGCACCACTGCTGTGCCTTGGAATGCTAGTTGGAGTAAT
AAATCTCTGGAACAGATTTGGAATCACACGACCTGGATGGAGTGGGACAGAGAAATTAACAATTACACAA
GCTTAATACACTCCTTAATTGAAGAATCGCAAAACCAGCAAGAAAAGAATGAACAAGAATTATTGGAATT
AGATAAATGGGCAAGTTTGTGGAATTGGTTTAACATAACAAATTGGCTGTGGTATATAAAATTATTCATA
ATGATAGTAGGAGGCTTGGTAGGTTTAAGAATAGTTTTTGCTGTACTTTCTATAGTGAATAGAGTTAGGC
AGGGATATTCACCATTATCGTTTCAGACCCACCTCCCAACCCCGAGGGGACCCGACAGGCCCGAAGGAAT
AGAAGAAGAAGGTGGAGAGAGAGACAGAGACAGATCCATTCGATTAGTGAACGGATCGGCACTGCGTGCG
CCAATTCTGCAGACAAATGGCAGTATTCATCCACAATTTTAAAAGAAAAGGGGGGATTGGGGGGTACAGT
GCAGGGGAAAGAATAGTAGACATAATAGCAACAGACATACAAACTAAAGAATTACAAAAACAAATTACAA
AAATTCAAAATTTTCGGGTTTATTACAGGGACAGCAGAGATCCAGTTTGGTTAGTACCGGGCCCGCTCTA
GCCCTGCAGGAACTGTTTAAACTGTGAGGGCCTATTTCCCATGATTCCTTCATATTTGCATATACGATAC
AAGGCTGTTAGAGAGATAATTGGAATTAATTTGACTGTAAACACAAAGATATTAGTACAAAATACGTGAC
GTAGAAAGTAATAATTTCTTGGGTAGTTTGCAGTTTTAAAATTATGTTTTAAAATGGACTATCATATGCT
TACCGTAACTTGAAAGTATTTCGATTTCTTGGCTTTATATATCTTGTGGAAAGGACCAAACACCGCATTG
AAGGCAAATCCAGGTGTTTAAGAGCTATGCTGGAAACAGCATAGCAAGTTTAAATAAGGCTAGTCCGTTA
TCAACTTGAAAAAGTGGCACCGAGTCGGTGCTTTTTTGTTTGGCGCGCCTATGGCTTAATTAACATGGCG
GCCGCATTCTACCGGGTAGGGGAGGCGCTTTTCCCAAGGCAGTCTGGAGCATGCGCTTTAGCAGCCCCGC
TGGGCACTTGGCGCTACACAAGTGGCCTCTGGCCTCGCACACATTCCACATCCACCGGTAGGCGCCAACC
GGCTCCGTTCTTTGGTGGCCCCTTCGCGCCACCTTCTACTCCTCCCCTAGTCAGGAAGTTCCCCCCCGCC
CCGCAGCTCGCGTCGTGCAGGACGTGACAAATGGAAGTAGCACGTCTCACTAGTCTCGTGCAGATGGACA
GCACCGCTGAGCAATGGAAGCGGGTAGGCCTTTGGGGCAGCGGCCAATAGCAGCTTTGCTCCTTCGCTTT
CTGGGCTCAGAGGCTGGGAAGGGGTGGGTCCGGGGGCGGGCTCAGGGGCGGGCTCAGGGGCGGGGCGGGC
GCCCGAAGGTCCTCCGGAGGCCCGGCATTCTGCACGCTTCAAAAGCGCACGTCTGCCGCGCTGTTCTCCT
CTTCCTCATCTCCGGGACCCGGGATGCCCAAGAAGAAGAGGAAGGTGTCCAATTTACTGACCGTACACCA
AAATTTGCCTGCATTACCGGTCGATGCAACGAGTGATGAGGTTCGCAAGAACCTGATGGACATGTTCAGG
GATCGCCAGGCGTTTTCTGAGCATACCTGGAAAATGCTTCTGTCCGTTTGCCGGTCGTGGGCGGCATGGT
GCAAGTTGAATAACCGGAAATGGTTTCCCGCAGAACCTGAAGATGTTCGCGATTATCTTCTATATCTTCA
GGCGCGCGGTCTGGCAGTAAAAACTATCCAGCAACATTTGGGCCAGCTAAACATGCTTCATCGTCGGTCC
GGGCTGCCACGACCAAGTGACAGCAATGCTGTTTCACTGGTTATGCGGCGGATCCGAAAAGAAAACGTTG
ATGCCGGTGAACGTGCAAAACAGGCTCTAGCGTTCGAACGCACTGATTTCGACCAGGTTCGTTCACTCAT
GGAAAATAGCGATCGCTGCCAGGATATACGTAATCTGGCATTTCTGGGGATTGCTTATAACACCCTGTTA
CGTATAGCCGAAATTGCCAGGATCAGGGTTAAAGATATCTCACGTACTGACGGTGGGAGAATGTTAATCC
ATATTGGCAGAACGAAAACGCTGGTTAGCACCGCAGGTGTAGAGAAGGCACTTAGCCTGGGGGTAACTAA
ACTGGTCGAGCGATGGATTTCCGTCTCTGGTGTAGCTGATGATCCGAATAACTACCTGTTTTGCCGGGTC
AGAAAAAATGGTGTTGCCGCGCCATCTGCCACCAGCCAGCTATCAACTCGCGCCCTGGAAGGGATTTTTG
AAGCAACTCATCGATTGATTTACGGCGCTAAGGATGACTCTGGTCAGAGATACCTGGCCTGGTCTGGACA
CAGTGCCCGTGTCGGAGCCGCGCGAGATATGGCCCGCGCTGGAGTTTCAATACCGGAGATCATGCAAGCT
GGTGGCTGGACCAATGTAAATATTGTCATGAACTATATCCGTAACCTGGATAGTGAAACAGGGGCAATGG
TGCGCCTGCTGGAAGATGGCGATTAGCCATGTTTAAGGGTTCCGGTTCCACTAGGTACAATTCGATATCA
AGCTTATCGATAATCAACCTCTGGATTACAAAATTTGTGAAAGATTGACTGGTATTCTTAACTATGTTGC
TCCTTTTACGCTATGTGGATACGCTGCTTTAATGCCTTTGTATCATGCTATTGCTTCCCGTATGGCTTTC
ATTTTCTCCTCCTTGTATAAATCCTGGTTGCTGTCTCTTTATGAGGAGTTGTGGCCCGTTGTCAGGCAAC
GTGGCGTGGTGTGCACTGTGTTTGCTGACGCAACCCCCACTGGTTGGGGCATTGCCACCACCTGTCAGCT
CCTTTCCGGGACTTTCGCTTTCCCCCTCCCTATTGCCACGGCGGAACTCATCGCCGCCTGCCTTGCCCGC
TGCTGGACAGGGGCTCGGCTGTTGGGCACTGACAATTCCGTGGTGTTGTCGGGGAAATCATCGTCCTTTC
CTTGGCTGCTCGCCTGTGTTGCCACCTGGATTCTGCGCGGGACGTCCTTCTGCTACGTCCCTTCGGCCCT
CAATCCAGCGGACCTTCCTTCCCGCGGCCTGCTGCCGGCTCTGCGGCCTCTTCCGCGTCTTCGCCTTCGC
CCTCAGACGAGTCGGATCTCCCTTTGGGCCGCCTCCCCGCATCGATACCGTCGACCTCGATCGAGACCTA
GAAAAACATGGAGCAATCACAAGTAGCAATACAGCAGCTACCAATGCTGATTGTGCCTGGCTAGAAGCAC
AAGAGGAGGAGGAGGTGGGTTTTCCAGTCACACCTCAGGTACCTTTAAGACCAATGACTTACAAGGCAGC
TGTAGATCTTAGCCACTTTTTAAAAGAAAAGGGGGGACTGGAAGGGCTAATTCACTCCCAACGAAGACAA
GATATCCTTGATCTGTGGATCTACCACACACAAGGCTACTTCCCTGATTGGCAGAACTACACACCAGGGC
CAGGGATCAGATATCCACTGACCTTTGGATGGTGCTACAAGCTAGTACCAGTTGAGCAAGAGAAGGTAGA
AGAAGCCAATGAAGGAGAGAACACCCGCTTGTTACACCCTGTGAGCCTGCATGGGATGGATGACCCGGAG
AGAGAAGTATTAGAGTGGAGGTTTGACAGCCGCCTAGCATTTCATCACATGGCCCGAGAGCTGCATCCGG
ACTGTACTGGGTCTCTCTGGTTAGACCAGATCTGAGCCTGGGAGCTCTCTGGCTAACTAGGGAACCCACT
GCTTAAGCCTCAATAAAGCTTGCCTTGAGTGCTTCAAGTAGTGTGTGCCCGTCTGTTGTGTGACTCTGGT
AACTAGAGATCCCTCAGACCCTTTTAGTCAGTGTGGAAAATCTCTAGCAGCATGTGAGCAAAAGGCCAGC
AAAAGGCCAGGAACCGTAAAAAGGCCGCGTTGCTGGCGTTTTTCCATAGGCTCCGCCCCCCTGACGAGCA
TCACAAAAATCGACGCTCAAGTCAGAGGTGGCGAAACCCGACAGGACTATAAAGATACCAGGCGTTTCCC
CCTGGAAGCTCCCTCGTGCGCTCTCCTGTTCCGACCCTGCCGCTTACCGGATACCTGTCCGCCTTTCTCC
CTTCGGGAAGCGTGGCGCTTTCTCATAGCTCACGCTGTAGGTATCTCAGTTCGGTGTAGGTCGTTCGCTC
CAAGCTGGGCTGTGTGCACGAACCCCCCGTTCAGCCCGACCGCTGCGCCTTATCCGGTAACTATCGTCTT
GAGTCCAACCCGGTAAGACACGACTTATCGCCACTGGCAGCAGCCACTGGTAACAGGATTAGCAGAGCGA
GGTATGTAGGCGGTGCTACAGAGTTCTTGAAGTGGTGGCCTAACTACGGCTACACTAGAAGAACAGTATT
TGGTATCTGCGCTCTGCTGAAGCCAGTTACCTTCGGAAAAAGAGTTGGTAGCTCTTGATCCGGCAAACAA
ACCACCGCTGGTAGCGGTGGTTTTTTTGTTTGCAAGCAGCAGATTACGCGCAGAAAAAAAGGATCTCAAG
AAGATCCTTTGATCTTTTCTACGGGGTCTGACGCTCAGTGGAACGAAAACTCACGTTAAGGGATTTTGGT
CATGAGATTATCAAAAAGGATCTTCACCTAGATCCTTTTAAATTAAAAATGAAGTTTTAAATCAATCTAA
AGTATATATGAGTAAACTTGGTCTGACAGTTACCAATGCTTAATCAGTGAGGCACCTATCTCAGCGATCT
GTCTATTTCGTTCATCCATAGTTGCCTGACTCCCCGTCGTGTAGATAACTACGATACGGGAGGGCTTACC
ATCTGGCCCCAGTGCTGCAATGATACCGCGAGACCCACGCTCACCGGCTCCAGATTTATCAGCAATAAAC
CAGCCAGCCGGAAGGGCCGAGCGCAGAAGTGGTCCTGCAACTTTATCCGCCTCCATCCAGTCTATTAATT
GTTGCCGGGAAGCTAGAGTAAGTAGTTCGCCAGTTAATAGTTTGCGCAACGTTGTTGCCATTGCTACAGG
CATCGTGGTGTCACGCTCGTCGTTTGGTATGGCTTCATTCAGCTCCGGTTCCCAACGATCAAGGCGAGTT
ACATGATCCCCCATGTTGTGCAAAAAAGCGGTTAGCTCCTTCGGTCCTCCGATCGTTGTCAGAAGTAAGT
TGGCCGCAGTGTTATCACTCATGGTTATGGCAGCACTGCATAATTCTCTTACTGTCATGCCATCCGTAAG
ATGCTTTTCTGTGACTGGTGAGTACTCAACCAAGTCATTCTGAGAATAGTGTATGCGGCGACCGAGTTGC
TCTTGCCCGGCGTCAATACGGGATAATACCGCGCCACATAGCAGAACTTTAAAAGTGCTCATCATTGGAA
AACGTTCTTCGGGGCGAAAACTCTCAAGGATCTTACCGCTGTTGAGATCCAGTTCGATGTAACCCACTCG
TGCACCCAACTGATCTTCAGCATCTTTTACTTTCACCAGCGTTTCTGGGTGAGCAAAAACAGGAAGGCAA
AATGCCGCAAAAAAGGGAATAAGGGCGACACGGAAATGTTGAATACTCATACTCTTCCTTTTTCAATATT
ATTGAAGCATTTATCAGGGTTATTGTCTCATGAGCGGATACATATTTGAATGTATTTAGAAAAATAAACA
AATAGGGGTTCCGCGCACATTTCCCCGAAAAGTGCCACCTGACGTCGACGGATCGGGAGATCTCCCGATC
CCCTATGGTGCACTCTCAGTACAATCTGCTCTGATGCCGCATAGTTAAGCCAGTATCTGCTCCCTGCTTG
TGTGTTGGAGGTCGCTGAGTAGTGCGCGAGCAAAATTTAAGCTACAACAAGGCAAGGCTTGACCGACAAT
TGCATGAAGAATCTGCTTAGGGTTAGGCGTTTTGCGCTGCTTCGCGATGTACGGGCCAGATATACGCGTT
